Addgene plasmid #226985: WDV-Echistatin
Purpose: Expresses the HUH endonuclease WDV fused at the C termini with Echistatin to target RGD binding integrins with DNA tension sensors
Depositing lab: Wendy Gordon. Depositing organization: University of Minnesota. Publication: RAD-TGTs: high-throughput measurement of cellular mechanotype via rupture and delivery of DNA tension probes. Pawlak MR, Smiley AT, Ramirez MP, Kelly MD, Shamsan GA, Anderson SM, Smeester BA, Largaespada DA, Odde DJ, Gordon WR. Nat Commun. 2023 Apr 28;14(1):2468. doi: 10.1038/s41467-023-38157-6. PubMed 37117218.
Backbone
  Vector backbone: pTD68
  Backbone size w/o insert (bp): 5718
  Total vector size (bp): 6294
  Vector type: Bacterial Expression
Growth in bacteria
  Bacterial resistance: Ampicillin, 100 μg/mL
  Growth temperature: 37°C
  Growth strain: DH5alpha
  Copy number: Unknown
Gene/Insert 1
  Gene/Insert name: WDV (alt name: Wheat Dwarf Virus Rep Domain)
  Insert size (bp): 420
  Entrez Gene: repA (a.k.a. WDVgp4)
  Promoter: T7
  Tag / fusion protein: 6xHis (N terminal on backbone); SUMO (N terminal on backbone)
  Cloning method: Gibson Cloning
  Sequencing primers: 5′ T7 Forward; 3′ T7 Reverse
Gene/Insert 2
  Gene/Insert name: Echistatin (alt name: Chain A, Disintegrin echistatin)
  Species: E. Carinatus (Saw Scaled Viper)
  Insert size (bp): 156
  Promoter: T7
  Cloning method: Gibson Cloning
  Sequencing primers: 5′ T7 Forward; 3′ T7 Reverse
Terms and licenses: Academic/Nonprofit Terms; Industry Terms: Not Available to Industry
How to cite: WDV-Echistatin was a gift from Wendy Gordon (Addgene plasmid # 226985 ; http://n2t.net/addgene:226985 ; RRID:Addgene_226985)
