[The description below was written by a language model from this plasmid's Addgene catalogue record and pLannotate feature annotations shown in this document.]
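Description:
WDV-Echistatin is a bacterial expression plasmid of about 6.3 kb built on the pTD68 backbone, a pET-style vector for T7-driven protein production in E. coli. It carries a ColE1/pMB1-type origin together with the rop gene and bom region from pBR322, an f1 phage origin, and a β-lactamase gene for ampicillin selection. Short tetracycline-resistance fragments are backbone remnants rather than a functional marker. A lacI gene with its own promoter supplies the lac repressor, which acts on the lac operator placed just downstream of the T7 promoter. Expression therefore depends on a host that provides T7 RNA polymerase and can be induced with IPTG.

The expression cassette runs from the T7 promoter, lac operator and T7 gene 10 ribosome binding site to a T7 terminator. It encodes an N-terminal His tag and a yeast SMT3-derived SUMO tag, both supplied by the backbone, followed by the Rep (HUH endonuclease) domain of wheat dwarf virus and then the snake-venom disintegrin echistatin at the C-terminus. The two inserts were assembled by Gibson cloning. The catalogue gives the saw-scaled viper as the source of echistatin, whereas the automated annotation matched a closely related disintegrin from another Echis species. The annotation also shows a second His-tag fragment and a short T7 gene 10B-derived fragment downstream of echistatin, but the record does not say whether these are translated as part of the fusion.

HUH endonuclease domains form covalent bonds with specific single-stranded DNA sequences, and echistatin binds RGD-recognising integrins. The purified fusion is thus intended to attach an integrin ligand to DNA tension sensors, as used in rupture-and-delivery tension probe assays that measure cellular mechanical forces.
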