Features (pLannotate 1.2.2; 22 found; start..end, strand, type, name):
     80..101     -  protein_bind   CAP binding site: CAP binding activates transcription in the presence of cAMP. E. coli catabolite activator protein
    114..1196    -  CDS            lacI: lac repressor; lacI; The lac repressor binds to the lac operator to inhibit transcription in E. coli. This inhibition can be relieved by adding lactose or isopropyl-β-D-thiogalactopyranoside (IPTG).
   1197..1274    -  promoter       lacI promoter: lacI
   1282..1561    -  CDS            TcR (fragment): tetracycline efflux protein; tet; confers resistance to tetracycline
   1583..1601    +  promoter       T7 promoter: promoter for bacteriophage T7 RNA polymerase
   1602..1626    +  protein_bind   lac operator: The lac repressor binds to the lac operator to inhibit transcription in E. coli. This inhibition can be relieved by adding lactose or isopropyl-β-D-thiogalactopyranoside (IPTG). lac repressor encoded by lacI
   1641..1663    +  RBS            RBS: efficient ribosome binding site from bacteriophage T7 gene 10 (Olins and Rangwala, 1989)
   1682..1698    +  CDS            9xHis (fragment): 9xHis affinity tag
   1712..2002    +  CDS            SUMO: cleavable ubiquitin-like protein tag; S. cerevisiae SMT3 (truncated)
   2009..2440    +  CDS            REPA_WDVS (fragment): Experimental evidence at protein level: Swiss-Prot protein existence level 1. Implicated in enhancement of V-sense gene expression. Acts a an inhibitor of C-sense gene transcription (By similarity). From Wheat dwarf virus (isolate Sweden) (WDV).
   2423..2575    +  CDS            VM2MU_ECHML: Experimental evidence at protein level: Swiss-Prot protein existence level 1. Inhibits ADP-induced human, canine and rabbit platelet aggregation by binding with high affinity to alpha-IIb/beta-3 (ITGA2B/ITGB3). From Echis multisquamatus (Central Asian sand viper).
   2607..2624    +  CDS            9xHis (fragment): 9xHis affinity tag
   2634..2683    +  CDS            SET1 (fragment): solubility-enhancement tag derived from T7 phage gene 10B
   2691..2738    +  terminator     T7 terminator: transcription terminator for bacteriophage T7 RNA polymerase
   2775..3203    +  rep_origin     f1 ori (sequence partly withheld): f1 bacteriophage origin of replication; arrow indicates direction of (+) strand synthesis
   3256..3360    +  promoter       AmpR promoter: bla
   3361..4221    +  CDS            AmpR: β-lactamase; bla; confers resistance to ampicillin, carbenicillin, and related antibiotics
   4392..4980    +  rep_origin     ori: high-copy-number ColE1/pMB1/pBR322/pUC origin of replication
   5166..5305    -  misc_feature   bom: basis of mobility region from pBR322
   5407..5598    -  CDS            rop: Rop protein, which maintains plasmids at low copy number; rop
   5615..5995    +  CDS            YPB1_ECOLX: Protein predicted: Swiss-Prot protein existence level 4. From Escherichia coli.
   6067..65      -  CDS            TcR (fragment) (across the origin): tetracycline efflux protein; tet; confers resistance to tetracycline
>Addgene plasmid #226985 | WDV-Echistatin | addgene full sequence | sequence record 450049 | Addgene NGS Result
TAGTCATGCCCCGCGCCCACCGGAAGGAGCTGACTGGGTTGAAGGCTCTCAAGGGCATCGGTCGAGATCC
CGGTGCCTAATGAGTGAGCTAACTTACATTAATTGCGTTGCGCTCACTGCCCGCTTTCCAGTCGGGAAAC
CTGTCGTGCCAGCTGCATTAATGAATCGGCCAACGCGCGGGGAGAGGCGGTTTGCGTATTGGGCGCCAGG
GTGGTTTTTCTTTTCACCAGTGAGACGGGCAACAGCTGATTGCCCTTCACCGCCTGGCCCTGAGAGAGTT
GCAGCAAGCGGTCCACGCTGGTTTGCCCCAGCAGGCGAAAATCCTGTTTGATGGTGGTTAACGGCGGGAT
ATAACATGAGCTGTCTTCGGTATCGTCGTATCCCACTACCGAGATATCCGCACCAACGCGCAGCCCGGAC
TCGGTAATGGCGCGCATTGCGCCCAGCGCCATCTGATCGTTGGCAACCAGCATCGCAGTGGGAACGATGC
CCTCATTCAGCATTTGCATGGTTTGTTGAAAACCGGACATGGCACTCCAGTCGCCTTCCCGTTCCGCTAT
CGGCTGAATTTGATTGCGAGTGAGATATTTATGCCAGCCAGCCAGACGCAGACGCGCCGAGACAGAACTT
AATGGGCCCGCTAACAGCGCGATTTGCTGGTGACCCAATGCGACCAGATGCTCCACGCCCAGTCGCGTAC
CGTCTTCATGGGAGAAAATAATACTGTTGATGGGTGTCTGGTCAGAGACATCAAGAAATAACGCCGGAAC
ATTAGTGCAGGCAGCTTCCACAGCAATGGCATCCTGGTCATCCAGCGGATAGTTAATGATCAGCCCACTG
ACGCGTTGCGCGAGAAGATTGTGCACCGCCGCTTTACAGGCTTCGACGCCGCTTCGTTCTACCATCGACA
CCACCACGCTGGCACCCAGTTGATCGGCGCGAGATTTAATCGCCGCGACAATTTGCGACGGCGCGTGCAG
GGCCAGACTGGAGGTGGCAACGCCAATCAGCAACGACTGTTTGCCCGCCAGTTGTTGTGCCACGCGGTTG
GGAATGTAATTCAGCTCCGCCATCGCCGCTTCCACTTTTTCCCGCGTTTTCGCAGAAACGTGGCTGGCCT
GGTTCACCACGCGGGAAACGGTCTGATAAGAGACACCGGCATACTCTGCGACATCGTATAACGTTACTGG
TTTCACATTCACCACCCTGAATTGACTCTCTTCCGGGCGCTATCATGCCATACCGCGAAAGGTTTTGCGC
CATTCGATGGTGTCCGGGATCTCGACGCTCTCCCTTATGCGACTCCTGCATTAGGAAGCAGCCCAGTAGT
AGGTTGAGGCCGTTGAGCACCGCCGCCGCAAGGAATGGTGCATGCAAGGAGATGGCGCCCAACAGTCCCC
CGGCCACGGGGCCTGCCACCATACCCACGCCGAAACAAGCGCTCATGAGCCCGAAGTGGCGAGCCCGATC
TTCCCCATCGGTGATGTCGGCGATATAGGCGCCAGCAACCGCACCTGTGGCGCCGGTGATGCCGGCCACG
ATGCGTCCGGCGTAGAGGATCGAGATCTCGATCCCGCGAAATTAATACGACTCACTATAGGGGAATTGTG
AGCGGATAACAATTCCCCTCTAGAAATAATTTTGTTTAACTTTAAGAAGGAGATATACCATGCGTGGTTC
TCACCACCACCACCACCATATGGCTAGCGGATCGGACTCAGAAGTCAATCAAGAAGCTAAGCCAGAGGTC
AAGCCAGAAGTCAAGCCTGAGACTCACATCAATTTAAAGGTGTCCGATGGATCTTCAGAGATCTTCTTCA
AGATCAAAAAGACCACTCCTTTAAGAAGGCTGATGGAAGCGTTCGCTAAAAGACAGGGTAAGGAAATGGA
CTCCTTAAGATTCTTGTACGACGGTATTAGAATTCAAGCTGATCAGACCCCTGAAGATTTGGACATGGAG
GATAACGATATTATTGAGGCTCACAGAGAACAGATTGGTGGTGGATCCATGGCAAGCAGCAGCACACCGC
GTTTTCGTGTTTATAGCAAATACCTGTTTCTGACCTATCCGCAGTGTACCCTGGAACCGCAGTATGCACT
GGATTCACTGCGTACCCTGCTGAACAAATATGAACCGCTGTATATTGCAGCAGTTCGTGAACTGCATGAA
GATGGTAGTCCGCATCTGCATGTTCTGGTTCAGAATAAACTGCGTGCAAGCATTACCAATCCGAATGCAC
TGAATCTGCGTATGGATACCAGTCCGTTTAGCATTTTTCATCCGAATATCCAGGCAGCCAAAGATTGTAA
TCAGGTGCGTGATTATATCACCAAAGAAGTTGATTCCGACGTTAATACCGCAGAATGGGGCACCTTTGTT
GCAGTTAGCACACCGGGTCGTAAAGATCGTGATGCCGATCTCGAGGGTGAATGTGAAAGCGGTCCGTGTT
GTCGTAATTGCAAATTTCTGAAAGAAGGCACCATTTGTAAACGTGCCCGTGGTGATGATATGGATGATTA
TTGTAATGGCAAAACCTGTGATTGTCCGCGTAATCCGCATAAAGGTCCGGCAACCGCTAGCTAACTCGAG
TAATAAGCTTGTCGAGCACCACCACCACCACCACTGAGATCCGGCTGCTAACAAAGCCCGAAAGGAAGCT
GAGTTGGCTGCTGCCACCGCTGAGCAATAACTAGCATAACCCCTTGGGGCCTCTAAACGGGTCTTGAGGG
GTTTTTTGCTGAAAGGAGGAACTATATCCGGATTGGCGAATGGG
[124 nt withheld, positions 2775-2898]
C
[91 nt withheld, positions 2900-2990]
A
[49 nt withheld, positions 2992-3040]
CCTTTGACGTTGGAGTCCACGTTCTTT
[37 nt withheld, positions 3068-3104]
ACCCTATCTCGGTCTATTCTTTTGATTTATAAGGGATTTTGCCGATTTCGGCCTATTGGTTAAAAAATGA
GCTGATTTAACAAAAATTTAACGCGAATTTTAACAAAATATTAACGCTTACAATTTAGGTGGCACTTTTC
GGGGAAATGTGCGCGGAACCCCTATTTGTTTATTTTTCTAAATACATTCAAATATGTATCCGCTCATGAG
ACAATAACCCTGATAAATGCTTCAATAATATTGAAAAAGGAAGAGTATGAGTATTCAACATTTCCGTGTC
GCCCTTATTCCCTTTTTTGCGGCATTTTGCCTTCCTGTTTTTGCTCACCCAGAAACGCTGGTGAAAGTAA
AAGATGCTGAAGATCAGTTGGGTGCACGAGTGGGTTACATCGAACTGGATCTCAACAGCGGTAAGATCCT
TGAGAGTTTTCGCCCCGAAGAACGTTTTCCAATGATGAGCACTTTTAAAGTTCTGCTATGTGGCGCGGTA
TTATCCCGTATTGACGCCGGGCAAGAGCAACTCGGTCGCCGCATACACTATTCTCAGAATGACTTGGTTG
AGTACTCACCAGTCACAGAAAAGCATCTTACGGATGGCATGACAGTAAGAGAATTATGCAGTGCTGCCAT
AACCATGAGTGATAACACTGCGGCCAACTTACTTCTGACAACGATCGGAGGACCGAAGGAGCTAACCGCT
TTTTTGCACAACATGGGGGATCATGTAACTCGCCTTGATCGTTGGGAACCGGAGCTGAATGAAGCCATAC
CAAACGACGAGCGTGACACCACGATGCCTGCAGCAATGGCAACAACGTTGCGCAAACTATTAACTGGCGA
ACTACTTACTCTAGCTTCCCGGCAACAATTAATAGACTGGATGGAGGCGGATAAAGTTGCAGGACCACTT
CTGCGCTCGGCCCTTCCGGCTGGCTGGTTTATTGCTGATAAATCTGGAGCCGGTGAGCGTGGGTCTCGCG
GTATCATTGCAGCACTGGGGCCAGATGGTAAGCCCTCCCGTATCGTAGTTATCTACACGACGGGGAGTCA
GGCAACTATGGATGAACGAAATAGACAGATCGCTGAGATAGGTGCCTCACTGATTAAGCATTGGTAACTG
TCAGACCAAGTTTACTCATATATACTTTAGATTGATTTAAAACTTCATTTTTAATTTAAAAGGATCTAGG
TGAAGATCCTTTTTGATAATCTCATGACCAAAATCCCTTAACGTGAGTTTTCGTTCCACTGAGCGTCAGA
CCCCGTAGAAAAGATCAAAGGATCTTCTTGAGATCCTTTTTTTCTGCGCGTAATCTGCTGCTTGCAAACA
AAAAAACCACCGCTACCAGCGGTGGTTTGTTTGCCGGATCAAGAGCTACCAACTCTTTTTCCGAAGGTAA
CTGGCTTCAGCAGAGCGCAGATACCAAATACTGTCCTTCTAGTGTAGCCGTAGTTAGGCCACCACTTCAA
GAACTCTGTAGCACCGCCTACATACCTCGCTCTGCTAATCCTGTTACCAGTGGCTGCTGCCAGTGGCGAT
AAGTCGTGTCTTACCGGGTTGGACTCAAGACGATAGTTACCGGATAAGGCGCAGCGGTCGGGCTGAACGG
GGGGTTCGTGCACACAGCCCAGCTTGGAGCGAACGACCTACACCGAACTGAGATACCTACAGCGTGAGCT
ATGAGAAAGCGCCACGCTTCCCGAAGGGAGAAAGGCGGACAGGTATCCGGTAAGCGGCAGGGTCGGAACA
GGAGAGCGCACGAGGGAGCTTCCAGGGGGAAACGCCTGGTATCTTTATAGTCCTGTCGGGTTTCGCCACC
TCTGACTTGAGCGTCGATTTTTGTGATGCTCGTCAGGGGGGCGGAGCCTATGGAAAAACGCCAGCAACGC
GGCCTTTTTACGGTTCCTGGCCTTTTGCTGGCCTTTTGCTCACATGTTCTTTCCTGCGTTATCCCCTGAT
TCTGTGGATAACCGTATTACCGCCTTTGAGTGAGCTGATACCGCTCGCCGCAGCCGAACGACCGAGCGCA
GCGAGTCAGTGAGCGAGGAAGCGGAAGAGCGCCTGATGCGGTATTTTCTCCTTACGCATCTGTGCGGTAT
TTCACACCGCAATGGTGCACTCTCAGTACAATCTGCTCTGATGCCGCATAGTTAAGCCAGTATACACTCC
GCTATCGCTACGTGACTGGGTCATGGCTGCGCCCCGACACCCGCCAACACCCGCTGACGCGCCCTGACGG
GCTTGTCTGCTCCCGGCATCCGCTTACAGACAAGCTGTGACCGTCTCCGGGAGCTGCATGTGTCAGAGGT
TTTCACCGTCATCACCGAAACGCGCGAGGCAGCTGCGGTAAAGCTCATCAGCGTGGTCGTGAAGCGATTC
ACAGATGTCTGCCTGTTCATCCGCGTCCAGCTCGTTGAGTTTCTCCAGAAGCGTTAATGTCTGGCTTCTG
ATAAAGCGGGCCATGTTAAGGGCGGTTTTTTCCTGTTTGGTCACTGATGCCTCCGTGTAAGGGGGATTTC
TGTTCATGGGGGTAATGATACCGATGAAACGAGAGAGGATGCTCACGATACGGGTTACTGATGATGAACA
TGCCCGGTTACTGGAACGTTGTGAGGGTAAACAACTGGCGGTATGGATGCGGCGGGACCAGAGAAAAATC
ACTCAGGGTCAATGCCAGCGCTTCGTTAATACAGATGTAGGTGTTCCACAGGGTAGCCAGCAGCATCCTG
CGATGCAGATCCGGAACATAATGGTGCAGGGCGCTGACTTCCGCGTTTCCAGACTTTACGAAACACGGAA
ACCGAAGACCATTCATGTTGTTGCTCAGGTCGCAGACGTTTTGCAGCAGCAGTCGCTTCACGTTCGCTCG
CGTATCGGTGATTCATTCTGCTAACCAGTAAGGCAACCCCGCCAGCCTAGCCGGGTCCTCAACGACAGGA
GCACGATCATGCGCACCCGTGGGGCCGCCATGCCGGCGATAATGGCCTGCTTCTCGCCGAAACGTTTGGT
GGCGGGACCAGTGACGAAGGCTTGAGCGAGGGCGTGCAAGATTCCGAATACCGCAAGCGACAGGCCGATC
ATCGTCGCGCTCCAGCGAAAGCGGTCCTCGCCGAAAATGACCCAGAGCGCTGCCGGCACCTGTCCTACGA
GTTGCATGATAAAGAAGACAGTCATAAGTGCGGCGACGA
